Addgene plasmid #175413: Sc eRF1 (WT)
Purpose: Encodes His-MBP-TEV-WT eRF1
Depositing lab: Joseph Puglisi. Depositing organization: Stanford University. Publication: Mechanisms that ensure speed and fidelity in eukaryotic translation termination. Lawson MR, Lessen LN, Wang J, Prabhakar A, Corsepius NC, Green R, Puglisi JD. Science. 2021 Aug 20;373(6557):876-882. doi: 10.1126/science.abi7801. PubMed 34413231.
Backbone
  Vector backbone: 1C
  Backbone manufacturer: UC Berkeley MacroLab
  Vector type: Bacterial Expression
Growth in bacteria
  Bacterial resistance: Kanamycin, 50 μg/mL
  Growth temperature: 37°C
  Growth strain: DH5alpha
  Copy number: Unknown
Gene/Insert
  Gene/Insert name: eRF1
  Species: S. cerevisiae (budding yeast)
  Entrez Gene: SUP45 (a.k.a. YBR143C, SAL4, SUP1, SUP47)
  Promoter: T7
  Tag / fusion protein: His-MBP-TEV (N terminal on backbone)
  Cloning method: Ligation Independent Cloning
  Sequencing primers: 5′ TAATACGACTCACTATAGG; 3′ GCTAGTTATTGCTCAGCG
Terms and licenses: Academic/Nonprofit Terms; Industry Terms: Not Available to Industry
How to cite: Sc eRF1 (WT) was a gift from Joseph Puglisi (Addgene plasmid # 175413 ; http://n2t.net/addgene:175413 ; RRID:Addgene_175413)
