[The description below was written by a language model from this plasmid's Addgene catalogue record and pLannotate feature annotations shown in this document.]
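Description:
Sc eRF1 (WT) is a bacterial expression plasmid built on the MacroLab 1C backbone, a pET-style ligation-independent cloning vector, and it encodes wild-type eukaryotic release factor 1 from Saccharomyces cerevisiae (the SUP45 gene product) as an N-terminal His-MBP-TEV fusion. The plasmid is about 7.8 kb. It replicates in E. coli from a ColE1/pMB1-type origin accompanied by the rop gene and the pBR322 bom region, and it also carries an f1 phage origin. Selection is by kanamycin through an aminoglycoside phosphotransferase (KanR) gene. Short tetracycline-resistance fragments flanking the lacI region appear to be nonfunctional backbone remnants.

Expression is driven by a T7 promoter with an adjacent lac operator and the T7 gene 10 ribosome binding site. A lacI gene on the plasmid supplies repressor, so transcription requires T7 RNA polymerase in the host and is inducible with IPTG. The open reading frame begins with a 6xHis tag, followed by a signal-sequence-less maltose binding protein that stays in the cytosol and typically aids solubility. A TEV protease recognition site then allows the tags to be removed after affinity purification, and the eRF1 coding sequence follows. A T7 terminator closes the unit. Small annotated His-tag and T7 gene 10-derived fragments lie downstream of the SUP45 coding region; they look like vector-derived sequence, and the record does not indicate that they form part of the expressed protein.

The construct is intended for recombinant production and purification of yeast eRF1, which recognises the stop codons UAA, UAG and UGA to direct peptide release. It was deposited with a study of the speed and fidelity of eukaryotic translation termination.
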