Features (pLannotate 1.2.2; 22 found; start..end, strand, type, name):
     60..251     -  CDS            rop: Rop protein, which maintains plasmids at low copy number; rop
    268..648     +  CDS            YPB1_ECOLX: Protein predicted: Swiss-Prot protein existence level 4. From Escherichia coli.
    720..1011    -  CDS            TcR (fragment): tetracycline efflux protein; tet; confers resistance to tetracycline
   1026..1047    -  protein_bind   CAP binding site: CAP binding activates transcription in the presence of cAMP. E. coli catabolite activator protein
   1060..2142    -  CDS            lacI: lac repressor; lacI; The lac repressor binds to the lac operator to inhibit transcription in E. coli. This inhibition can be relieved by adding lactose or isopropyl-β-D-thiogalactopyranoside (IPTG).
   2143..2220    -  promoter       lacI promoter: lacI
   2228..2507    -  CDS            TcR (fragment): tetracycline efflux protein; tet; confers resistance to tetracycline
   2529..2547    +  promoter       T7 promoter: promoter for bacteriophage T7 RNA polymerase
   2548..2572    +  protein_bind   lac operator: The lac repressor binds to the lac operator to inhibit transcription in E. coli. This inhibition can be relieved by adding lactose or isopropyl-β-D-thiogalactopyranoside (IPTG). lac repressor encoded by lacI
   2587..2609    +  RBS            RBS: efficient ribosome binding site from bacteriophage T7 gene 10 (Olins and Rangwala, 1989)
   2628..2645    +  CDS            6xHis: 6xHis affinity tag
   2655..3755    +  CDS            MBP: maltose binding protein from E. coli; malE (mutated); This version of the gene does not encode a signal sequence, so MBP will remain in the cytosol.
   3810..3826    +  CDS            TEV site (fragment): tobacco etch virus (TEV) protease recognition and cleavage site
   3837..5147    +  CDS            SUP45: ERF1_YEAST - Also known as SAL4, SUP1. Experimental evidence at protein level: Swiss-Prot protein existence level 1. Directs the termination of nascent peptide synthesis (translation) in response to the termination codons UAA, UAG and UGA. From Saccharomyces cerevisiae (strain ATCC 204508 / S288c) (Baker's yeast).
   5217..5234    +  CDS            9xHis (fragment): 9xHis affinity tag
   5244..5293    +  CDS            SET1 (fragment): solubility-enhancement tag derived from T7 phage gene 10B
   5301..5348    +  terminator     T7 terminator: transcription terminator for bacteriophage T7 RNA polymerase
   5385..5813    +  rep_origin     f1 ori (sequence partly withheld): f1 bacteriophage origin of replication; arrow indicates direction of (+) strand synthesis
   5867..5924    +  promoter       AmpR promoter (fragment): bla
   5933..6748    -  CDS            KanR: aminoglycoside phosphotransferase; aph(3')-Ia; confers resistance to kanamycin in bacteria or G418 (Geneticin®) in eukaryotes
   6870..7458    +  rep_origin     ori: high-copy-number ColE1/pMB1/pBR322/pUC origin of replication
   7644..7783    -  misc_feature   bom: basis of mobility region from pBR322
>Addgene plasmid #175413 | Sc eRF1 (WT) | addgene full sequence | sequence record 345392 | Addgene NGS Result
TGTCTGCTCCCGGCATCCGCTTACAGACAAGCTGTGACCGTCTCCGGGAGCTGCATGTGTCAGAGGTTTT
CACCGTCATCACCGAAACGCGCGAGGCAGCTGCGGTAAAGCTCATCAGCGTGGTCGTGAAGCGATTCACA
GATGTCTGCCTGTTCATCCGCGTCCAGCTCGTTGAGTTTCTCCAGAAGCGTTAATGTCTGGCTTCTGATA
AAGCGGGCCATGTTAAGGGCGGTTTTTTCCTGTTTGGTCACTGATGCCTCCGTGTAAGGGGGATTTCTGT
TCATGGGGGTAATGATACCGATGAAACGAGAGAGGATGCTCACGATACGGGTTACTGATGATGAACATGC
CCGGTTACTGGAACGTTGTGAGGGTAAACAACTGGCGGTATGGATGCGGCGGGACCAGAGAAAAATCACT
CAGGGTCAATGCCAGCGCTTCGTTAATACAGATGTAGGTGTTCCACAGGGTAGCCAGCAGCATCCTGCGA
TGCAGATCCGGAACATAATGGTGCAGGGCGCTGACTTCCGCGTTTCCAGACTTTACGAAACACGGAAACC
GAAGACCATTCATGTTGTTGCTCAGGTCGCAGACGTTTTGCAGCAGCAGTCGCTTCACGTTCGCTCGCGT
ATCGGTGATTCATTCTGCTAACCAGTAAGGCAACCCCGCCAGCCTAGCCGGGTCCTCAACGACAGGAGCA
CGATCATGCGCACCCGTGGGGCCGCCATGCCGGCGATAATGGCCTGCTTCTCGCCGAAACGTTTGGTGGC
GGGACCAGTGACGAAGGCTTGAGCGAGGGCGTGCAAGATTCCGAATACCGCAAGCGACAGGCCGATCATC
GTCGCGCTCCAGCGAAAGCGGTCCTCGCCGAAAATGACCCAGAGCGCTGCCGGCACCTGTCCTACGAGTT
GCATGATAAAGAAGACAGTCATAAGTGCGGCGACGATAGTCATGCCCCGCGCCCACCGGAAGGAGCTGAC
TGGGTTGAAGGCTCTCAAGGGCATCGGTCGAGATCCCGGTGCCTAATGAGTGAGCTAACTTACATTAATT
GCGTTGCGCTCACTGCCCGCTTTCCAGTCGGGAAACCTGTCGTGCCAGCTGCATTAATGAATCGGCCAAC
GCGCGGGGAGAGGCGGTTTGCGTATTGGGCGCCAGGGTGGTTTTTCTTTTCACCAGTGAGACGGGCAACA
GCTGATTGCCCTTCACCGCCTGGCCCTGAGAGAGTTGCAGCAAGCGGTCCACGCTGGTTTGCCCCAGCAG
GCGAAAATCCTGTTTGATGGTGGTTAACGGCGGGATATAACATGAGCTGTCTTCGGTATCGTCGTATCCC
ACTACCGAGATATCCGCACCAACGCGCAGCCCGGACTCGGTAATGGCGCGCATTGCGCCCAGCGCCATCT
GATCGTTGGCAACCAGCATCGCAGTGGGAACGATACCCTCATTCAGCATTTGCATGGTTTGTTGAAAACC
GGACATGGCACTCCAGTCGCCTTCCCGTTCCGCTATCGGCTGAATTTGATTGCGAGTGAGATATTTATGC
CAGCCAGCCAGACGCAGACGCGCCGAGACAGAACTTAATGGGCCCGCTAACAGCGCGATTTGCTGGTGAC
CCAATGCGACCAGATGCTCCACGCCCAGTCGCGTACCGTCTTCATGGGAGAAAATAATACTGTTGATGGG
TGTCTGGTCAGAGACATCAAGAAATAACGCCGGAACATTAGTGCAGGCAGCTTCCACAGCAATGGCATCC
TGGTCATCCAGCGGATAGTTAATGATCAGCCCACTGACGCGTTGCGCGAGAAGATTGTGCACCGCCGCTT
TACAGGCTTCGACGCCGCTTCGTTCTACCATCGACACCACCACGCTGGCACCCAGTTGATCGGCGCGAGA
TTTAATCGCCGCGACAATTTGCGACGGCGCGTGCAGGGCCAGACTGGAGGTGGCAACGCCAATCAGCAAC
GACTGTTTGCCCGCCAGTTGTTGTGCCACGCGGTTGGGAATGTAATTCAGCTCCGCCATCGCCGCTTCCA
CTTTTTCCCGCGTTTTCGCAGAAACGTGGCTGGCCTGGTTCACCACGCGGGAAACGGTCTGATAAGAGAC
ACCGGCATACTCTGCGACATCGTATAACGTTACTGGTTTCACATTCACCACCCTGAATTGACTCTCTTCC
GGGCGCTATCATGCCATACCGCGAAAGGTTTTGCGCCATTCGATGGTGTCCGGGATCTCGACGCTCTCCC
TTATGCGACTCCTGCATTAGGAAGCAGCCCAGTAGTAGGTTGAGGCCGTTGAGCACCGCCGCCGCAAGGA
ATGGTGCATGCAAGGAGATGGCGCCCAACAGTCCCCCGGCCACGGGGCCTGCCACCATACCCACGCCGAA
ACAAGCGCTCATGAGCCCGAAGTGGCGAGCCCGATCTTCCCCATCGGTGATGTCGGCGATATAGGCGCCA
GCAACCGCACCTGTGGCGCCGGTGATGCCGGCCACGATGCGTCCGGCGTAGAGGATCGAGATCTCGATCC
CGCGAAATTAATACGACTCACTATAGGGGAATTGTGAGCGGATAACAATTCCCCTCTAGAAATAATTTTG
TTTAACTTTAAGAAGGAGATATACCATGGGTTCTTCTCACCATCACCATCACCATGGTTCTTCTATGAAA
ATCGAAGAAGGTAAACTGGTAATCTGGATTAACGGCGATAAAGGCTATAACGGTCTCGCTGAAGTCGGTA
AGAAATTCGAGAAAGATACCGGAATTAAAGTCACCGTTGAGCATCCGGATAAACTGGAAGAGAAATTCCC
ACAGGTTGCGGCAACTGGCGATGGCCCTGACATTATCTTCTGGGCACACGACCGCTTTGGTGGCTACGCT
CAATCTGGCCTGTTGGCTGAAATCACCCCGGACAAAGCGTTCCAGGACAAGCTGTATCCGTTTACCTGGG
ATGCCGTACGTTACAACGGCAAGCTGATTGCTTACCCGATCGCTGTTGAAGCGTTATCGCTGATTTATAA
CAAAGATCTGCTGCCGAACCCGCCAAAAACCTGGGAAGAGATCCCGGCGCTGGATAAAGAACTGAAAGCG
AAAGGTAAGAGCGCGCTGATGTTCAACCTGCAAGAACCGTACTTCACCTGGCCGCTGATTGCTGCTGACG
GGGGTTATGCGTTCAAGTATGAAAACGGCAAGTACGACATTAAAGACGTGGGCGTGGATAACGCTGGCGC
GAAAGCGGGTCTGACCTTCCTGGTTGACCTGATTAAAAACAAACACATGAATGCAGACACCGATTACTCC
ATCGCAGAAGCTGCCTTTAATAAAGGCGAAACAGCGATGACCATCAACGGCCCGTGGGCATGGTCCAACA
TCGACACCAGCAAAGTGAATTATGGTGTAACGGTACTGCCGACCTTCAAGGGTCAACCATCCAAACCGTT
CGTTGGCGTGCTGAGCGCAGGTATTAACGCCGCCAGTCCGAACAAAGAGCTGGCAAAAGAGTTCCTCGAA
AACTATCTGCTGACTGATGAAGGTCTGGAAGCGGTTAATAAAGACAAACCGCTGGGTGCCGTAGCGCTGA
AGTCTTACGAGGAAGAGTTGGCGAAAGATCCACGTATTGCCGCCACTATGGAAAACGCCCAGAAAGGTGA
AATCATGCCGAACATCCCGCAGATGTCCGCTTTCTGGTATGCCGTGCGTACTGCGGTGATCAACGCCGCC
AGCGGTCGTCAGACTGTCGATGAAGCCCTGAAAGACGCGCAGACTAATTCGAGCTCGAACAACAACAACA
ATAACAATAACAACAACCTCGGGATCGAGGAAAACCTGTACTTCCAATCCAATGCAATGGATAACGAGGT
TGAAAAAAATATTGAGATCTGGAAGGTCAAGAAGTTGGTCCAATCTTTAGAAAAAGCTAGAGGTAATGGT
ACTTCTATGATTTCCTTAGTTATTCCTCCTAAGGGTCAAATTCCACTGTACCAAAAAATGTTAACAGATG
AATATGGTACTGCCTCGAATATTAAATCTAGGGTTAATCGTCTTTCCGTTTTATCTGCTATCACTTCCAC
CCAACAAAAGTTGAAGCTATATAATACTTTGCCCAAGAACGGTTTAGTTTTATATTGTGGTGATATCATC
ACTGAAGATGGTAAAGAAAAAAAGGTCACTTTTGACATCGAACCTTACAAACCTATCAACACATCCTTAT
ATTTGTGTGATAACAAATTTCATACAGAAGTTCTTTCGGAATTGCTTCAAGCTGACGACAAGTTCGGTTT
TATAGTCATGGACGGTCAAGGTACTTTGTTTGGTTCTGTGTCCGGTAATACGAGAACTGTTTTACATAAA
TTTACTGTCGATCTGCCAAAAAAGCATGGTAGAGGTGGTCAATCTGCGCTTCGTTTTGCTCGTTTAAGAG
AAGAAAAAAGACATAATTATGTGAGAAAGGTCGCCGAAGTTGCTGTTCAAAATTTTATTACTAATGACAA
AGTCAATGTTAAGGGTTTAATTTTAGCTGGTTCTGCTGACTTTAAGACCGATTTGGCTAAATCTGAATTA
TTCGATCCAAGACTAGCATGTAAGGTTATTTCCATCGTGGATGTTTCTTATGGTGGTGAAAACGGTTTCA
ACCAGGCTATCGAACTTTCTGCCGAAGCGTTGGCCAATGTCAAGTATGTTCAAGAAAAGAAATTATTGGA
GGCATATTTTGACGAAATTTCCCAGGACACTGGTAAATTCTGTTATGGTATAGATGATACTTTAAAGGCA
TTGGATTTAGGTGCAGTCGAAAAATTAATTGTTTTCGAAAATTTGGAAACTATCAGATATACATTTAAAG
ATGCCGAGGATAATGAGGTTATAAAATTCGCTGAACCAGAAGCCAAGGACAAGTCGTTTGCTATTGACAA
AGCTACCGGCCAAGAAATGGACGTTGTCTCCGAAGAACCTTTAATTGAATGGCTAGCAGCTAACTACAAA
AACTTCGGTGCTACCTTGGAATTCATCACAGACAAATCTTCAGAAGGTGCCCAATTTGTCACAGGTTTTG
GTGGTATTGGTGCCATGCTGCGTTACAAAGTTAATTTTGAACAACTAGTTGATGAATCTGAGGATGAATA
TTATGACGAAGATGAAGGATCCGACTATGATTTCATTTAATAACATTGGAAGTGGATAACGGATCCGAAT
TCGAGCGCCGTCGACAAGCTTGCGGCCGCACTCGAGCACCACCACCACCACCACTGAGATCCGGCTGCTA
ACAAAGCCCGAAAGGAAGCTGAGTTGGCTGCTGCCACCGCTGAGCAATAACTAGCATAACCCCTTGGGGC
CTCTAAACGGGTCTTGAGGGGTTTTTTGCTGAAAGGAGGAACTATATCCGGATTGGCGAATGGG
[124 nt withheld, positions 5385-5508]
C
[91 nt withheld, positions 5510-5600]
A
[49 nt withheld, positions 5602-5650]
CCTTTGACGTTGGAGTCCACGTTCTTT
[37 nt withheld, positions 5678-5714]
ACCCTATCTCGGTCTATTCTTTTGATTTATAAGGGATTTTGCCGATTTCGGCCTATTGGTTAAAAAATGA
GCTGATTTAACAAAAATTTAACGCGAATTTTAACAAACTAGTAACGTTTACAATTTCAGGTGGCACTTTT
CGGGGAAATGTGCGCGGAACCCCTATTTGTTTATTTTTCTAAATACATTCAAATATGTATCCGCTCATGA
ATTAATTCTTAGAAAAACTCATCGAGCATCAAATGAAACTGCAATTTATTCATATCAGGATTATCAATAC
CATATTTTTGAAAAAGCCGTTTCTGTAATGAAGGAGAAAACTCACCGAGGCAGTTCCATAGGATGGCAAG
ATCCTGGTATCGGTCTGCGATTCCGACTCGTCCAACATCAATACAACCTATTAATTTCCCCTCGTCAAAA
ATAAGGTTATCAAGTGAGAAATCACCATGAGTGACGACTGAATCCGGTGAGAATGGCAAAAGTTTATGCA
TTTCTTTCCAGACTTGTTCAACAGGCCAGCCATTACGCTCGTCATCAAAATCACTCGCATCAACCAAACC
GTTATTCATTCGTGATTGCGCCTGAGCGAGACGAAATACGCGATCGCTGTTAAAAGGACAATTACAAACA
GGAATCGAATGCAACCGGCGCAGGAACACTGCCAGCGCATCAACAATGTTTTCACCTGAATCAGGATATT
CTTCTAATACCTGGAATGCTGTTTTCCCGGGGATCGCAGTGGTGAGTAACCATGCATCATCAGGAGTACG
GATAAAATGCTTGATGGTCGGAAGAGGCATAAATTCCGTCAGCCAGTTTAGTCTGACCATCTCATCTGTA
ACATCATTGGCAACGCTACCTTTGCCATGTTTCAGAAACAACTCTGGCGCATCGGGCTTCCCATACAATC
GATAGATTGTCGCACCTGATTGCCCGACATTATCGCGAGCCCATTTATACCCATATAAATCAGCATCCAT
GTTGGAATTTAATCGCGGCCTAGAGCAAGACGTTTCCCGTTGAATATGGCTCATAACACCCCTTGTATTA
CTGTTTATGTAAGCAGACAGTTTTATTGTTCATGACCAAAATCCCTTAACGTGAGTTTTCGTTCCACTGA
GCGTCAGACCCCGTAGAAAAGATCAAAGGATCTTCTTGAGATCCTTTTTTTCTGCGCGTAATCTGCTGCT
TGCAAACAAAAAAACCACCGCTACCAGCGGTGGTTTGTTTGCCGGATCAAGAGCTACCAACTCTTTTTCC
GAAGGTAACTGGCTTCAGCAGAGCGCAGATACCAAATACTGTCCTTCTAGTGTAGCCGTAGTTAGGCCAC
CACTTCAAGAACTCTGTAGCACCGCCTACATACCTCGCTCTGCTAATCCTGTTACCAGTGGCTGCTGCCA
GTGGCGATAAGTCGTGTCTTACCGGGTTGGACTCAAGACGATAGTTACCGGATAAGGCGCAGCGGTCGGG
CTGAACGGGGGGTTCGTGCACACAGCCCAGCTTGGAGCGAACGACCTACACCGAACTGAGATACCTACAG
CGTGAGCTATGAGAAAGCGCCACGCTTCCCGAAGGGAGAAAGGCGGACAGGTATCCGGTAAGCGGCAGGG
TCGGAACAGGAGAGCGCACGAGGGAGCTTCCAGGGGGAAACGCCTGGTATCTTTATAGTCCTGTCGGGTT
TCGCCACCTCTGACTTGAGCGTCGATTTTTGTGATGCTCGTCAGGGGGGCGGAGCCTATGGAAAAACGCC
AGCAACGCGGCCTTTTTACGGTTCCTGGCCTTTTGCTGGCCTTTTGCTCACATGTTCTTTCCTGCGTTAT
CCCCTGATTCTGTGGATAACCGTATTACCGCCTTTGAGTGAGCTGATACCGCTCGCCGCAGCCGAACGAC
CGAGCGCAGCGAGTCAGTGAGCGAGGAAGCGGAAGAGCGCCTGATGCGGTATTTTCTCCTTACGCATCTG
TGCGGTATTTCACACCGCAATGGTGCACTCTCAGTACAATCTGCTCTGATGCCGCATAGTTAAGCCAGTA
TACACTCCGCTATCGCTACGTGACTGGGTCATGGCTGCGCCCCGACACCCGCCAACACCCGCTGACGCGC
CCTGACGGGCT
